Addgene plasmid #208270: pLRD18
Purpose: Production of ent-isokaurene in E. coli MEV20
Depositing lab: Christopher Voigt. Depositing organization: Massachusetts Institute of Technology. Publication: Design of a redox-proficient Escherichia coli for screening terpenoids and modifying cytochrome P450s. Lin GM, Voigt CA. Nature Catalysis. 6, 1016–1029 (2023). https://doi.org/10.1038/s41929-023-01049-5.
Backbone
  Vector backbone: pLRD
  Vector type: Bacterial Expression
Growth in bacteria
  Bacterial resistance: Ampicillin, 100 μg/mL
  Growth temperature: 37°C
  Growth strain: DH5alpha
  Copy number: Low Copy
Gene/Insert 1
  Gene/Insert name: ptmT2
  Species: Streptomyces platensis
  Cloning method: Restriction Enzyme; 5′ cloning site unknown (unknown if destroyed)
Gene/Insert 2
  Gene/Insert name: osKSL6
  Species: Oryza sativa subsp. Japonica
Terms and licenses: Academic/Nonprofit Terms; Industry Terms: Not Available to Industry
How to cite: pLRD18 was a gift from Christopher Voigt (Addgene plasmid # 208270 ; http://n2t.net/addgene:208270 ; RRID:Addgene_208270)
