[The description below was written by a language model from this plasmid's Addgene catalogue record and pLannotate feature annotations shown in this document.]
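Description:
pLRD18 is a low-copy bacterial expression plasmid on the pLRD backbone, built to produce the diterpene ent-isokaurene in the engineered E. coli strain MEV20. It replicates from the pSC101 origin together with its plasmid-encoded Rep101 (RepA) initiator protein, which accounts for the low copy number. Selection is by ampicillin through a β-lactamase gene driven by its native bla promoter.

The payload consists of two diterpene synthase genes: ptmT2 from Streptomyces platensis and osKSL6 from Oryza sativa subsp. japonica. The feature table shows two tandem expression units in the same orientation. Each begins with a T7 promoter immediately followed by a lac operator, so transcription depends on T7 RNA polymerase supplied by the host and is repressed by LacI until relieved by IPTG. Each promoter is followed by a hammerhead-type ribozyme, an element generally used as an insulator that cleaves off the 5′ leader so that translation is less dependent on promoter context. The second unit carries the annotated KSL6 coding sequence. The first unit's open reading frame is not annotated, but the gap between the first ribozyme and the second T7 promoter is where ptmT2 presumably lies. The record does not give the enzymatic roles, though a two-enzyme pathway from a prenyl diphosphate precursor to ent-isokaurene is consistent with the stated purpose. The cassette is bracketed by BioBrick prefix and suffix sequences and flanked by bacterial terminators, including a his operon terminator downstream. The plasmid belongs to a system for screening terpenoids and the cytochrome P450s that modify them in a redox-optimised E. coli host.
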