Features (pLannotate 1.2.2; 15 found; start..end, strand, type, name):
     90..133     -  terminator     bacterial terminator: putative bacterial transcription terminator
    136..157     +  misc_feature   BioBrick prefix: BioBrick prefix for parts that do not start with "ATG"
    221..239     +  promoter       T7 promoter: promoter for bacteriophage T7 RNA polymerase
    240..264     +  protein_bind   lac operator: The lac repressor binds to the lac operator to inhibit transcription in E. coli. This inhibition can be relieved by adding lactose or isopropyl-β-D-thiogalactopyranoside (IPTG). lac repressor encoded by lacI
    284..339     +  ncRNA          Hammerhead 3: Accession: RF00008 - Hammerhead ribozyme (type III)
   2099..2117    +  promoter       T7 promoter: promoter for bacteriophage T7 RNA polymerase
   2118..2142    +  protein_bind   lac operator: The lac repressor binds to the lac operator to inhibit transcription in E. coli. This inhibition can be relieved by adding lactose or isopropyl-β-D-thiogalactopyranoside (IPTG). lac repressor encoded by lacI
   2163..2217    +  ncRNA          Hammerhead 3 (fragment): Accession: RF00008 - Hammerhead ribozyme (type III)
   2269..4731    +  CDS            KSL6: KSL6_ORYSJ - Also known as KS5 From Oryza sativa subsp. japonica (Rice).
   4864..4884    +  misc_feature   BioBrick suffix: universal suffix for all parts
   4885..4942    +  terminator     his operon terminator: This putative transcriptin terminator from the E. coli his operon has a 2-bp deletion introduced during synthesis. Its efficiency has not been determined.
   5517..5739    +  rep_origin     pSC101 ori: low-copy replication origin that requires the Rep101 protein
   5787..6737    +  CDS            Rep101: RepA protein needed for replication with the pSC101 origin; rep101
   7351..8211    -  CDS            AmpR: β-lactamase; bla; confers resistance to ampicillin, carbenicillin, and related antibiotics
   8212..8316    -  promoter       AmpR promoter: bla
>Addgene plasmid #208270 | pLRD18 | addgene full sequence | sequence record 413685 | Addgene NGS Result
CACATTTCCCCGAAAAGTGCCACCTGACGTCTAAGAAACCATTATTATCATGACATTAACCTATAAAAAT
AGGCGTATCACGAGGCAGAATTTCAGATAAAAAAAATCCTTAGCTTTCGCTAAGGATGATTTCTGGAATT
CGCGGCCGCTTCTAGAGCGCGAAGACTTAATCAAATCCGTAGCAGTGCACAAGCAAGTGAGTGCTGACGA
GCTCAGGAGCTAATACGACTCACTATAGGGGAATTGTGAGCGGATAACAATTCCCCTCTAAACGCCAGCC
ACTAAAGCGGTCAACGCATGTGCTTTGCGTTCTGATGAGACAGTGATGTCGAAACCGCCTCTACAAATAA
TTTTGTTTAAGAGATTATTGATTAATTTTAAGGAGGATTTATATGCTGGAAGTTCCGGCACAGCCAACGC
CAGCGCCTCGTGAAGCAGAAGCGGCAGCCTTATTGGCAGCGACCGTTGCTGATCCTTGGGGCTTAGTCGC
ACCTAGTGTGTACGACACAGCTCGTCTGGTAAGCCTTGCCCCGTGGCTGGATGGACACCGTGAACGCCTG
GGTTACCTCGTGAAAGAACAGAATCAGGATGGCTCATGGGGCGCTCCGGACGGCTATGGTCTGGTCCCTA
CCTTGTCGGCCGTTGAAGCCCTGCTGACGGAATTAGCGCGCACCGATAGTGGAGCGCCGCATCCTCCACA
CGATGATCTGGCTGCGGCCTGCGCGGGCGGACTTGGTGCGTTACAGGATGGCCTCTTGGCTGGGCCGGTT
CCTGATACTATCGGCGTTGAGTTTGTTGCGCCTTCATTACTGGCGGATATCAACACGCGTCTGGCCGCAC
TGACAGAACAAGCCCCTGGCAAACTGGGCGCATGGTCCGGTACAACCCTGACGTCACCAGCTCCGGATCT
GGATGGCGCACTTCTGGCCGGCGTTCGTGAGATGACTGAGCAGGCGCCACTGCCAGAGAAACTGTGGCAT
ACCTTGGAAGCCATCACCCGCGATGGTACCCGTGGGGCACGCCCCCATGAAGGTGCACCGCCACACAATG
GGTCTGTTGGTTGTAGTCCAGCAGCTACCGCTGCATGGCTTGGTGCGTCGCCTGATCCTGCAGCGCCAGG
TGTAGCATACCTGCGTGATGTTCAGGCTCGCTTTGGCGGCCCGGTGCCGTCCATTACGCCGATCGTGTAC
TTTGAGCAGGCATGGGTGCTGAATAGTTTAGCCGCATCGGGACTGCGCTATGAAGCGCCTGCAGCATTAC
TGGACAGTCTGGAAGCCGGCTTGACTGATGAAGGCATCGCGGCAGCACCGGGCCTCCCTTCTGACAGCGA
CGATACCGCCGCAGTATTATTCGCGCTGGCCCAGCACGGTCGTACACATCGCCCAGACTCCCTGATGCAC
TTCCGCCGTGATGGCTATTTTTCATGTTTTGGTGTCGAGCGCACGCCATCAACCTCAACAAACGCGCATA
TACTGGAAGCGTTGGGACACCATGTTACAGTGCGCCCCGACGATGCTGGGCGTTATGGCGCCGAAATCCG
TATGATTTCTGACTGGCTGCTGGATAATCAACTGCCAGATGGCTCTTGGATGGATAAATGGCACGCGTCA
CCCTATTACGCCACCGCCTGCTGTGCCCTTGCTCTGGCCGAATTTGGCGGACCGAGCGCTCGTGCTGCAG
TGGATCGTGCGGCAGCGTGGGCTCTGGAAACTCAACGTGCCGATGGCAGCTGGGGTCGCTGGCAGGGCAC
AACAGAAGAAACCGCATACATGGTGCAGCTCTTGATGCGCACCCGCACGCCTGGTTCGCCAGGTACTGTG
GCTAGATCGGCTGCGCGCGGCTGTGATGCCCTCCTGGCTCATGATGATCCGGCCTCGTACCCGGGCCTTT
GGCATGATAAAGACATTTATGCCCCGGTAACGGTGATTCGAGCGGCACGTTTAGCCGCGCTGGCTCTGGG
AGGTGCAGAGTCTGCCGCGAGTGGTGGGGCGTAATAATTATGCCTTCCGCTAATCAACTCGGTACCAAAT
TCCAGAAAAGAGACGCTTTCGAGCGTCTTTTTTCGTTTTGGTCCGTGGACAAGCACAGCATAGCCAAGTA
ATACGACTCACTATAGGGGAATTGTGAGCGGATAACAATTCCCCTCTAGGTCCGAAGATACTTAGGGTGT
CTCAAGGTGCGTACCTTGACTGATGAGTCCGAAAGGACGAAACACCCCTCTACAAATAATTTTGTTTAAG
AGTTTTAGTTCAATTTAAGGAGGAGCTTATGATGTTACCGATGTCATCGGCATGCAGCGGGGGTCAATTC
CCCGGTGCGTCCCCGCACGGCATCATTCCGAAACAATTTTCGCGTGCACCGCGTATCCGTGTCTCAATAC
GTGGAGCCGCAGGCGTCGAAAAGAGTCTGGGACTCGGACGAAATGCCGGCTCGCAACAAGGCATGCATAA
GAATGAACTGCATGATAAAATTCGAAAGCAGCTGCGGGATGTGCAATTACAGCCTTCGTCGTATGACACC
GCATGGGTGGCTATGGTTCCGGTGCAGGGTTCTCATCAGACCCCCAGATTTCCTCAATCGATTGAATGGA
TTCTGCAAAACCAATATGATGACGGGTCATGGGGGACGAACCTGCCTGGTCTGGTAGTCAACAAAGATAT
TCTTCTCTGTACCTTGGCGTGCGTTGTTGCGCTGAAACGTTGGAACACGGGTCGTGATCACATTTCCCGC
GGCTTAAATTTTATCGGACGCAACTTTTCGGTTGCTATGGACGAGCAGACAGTAGCACCGGTGGGCTTTA
ACATAACCTTTTCAGGGCTGCTTAGCTTAGCGACGCGCACGGGGCTGGAGCTTCCGGTAATGCAGACGGA
TATCGACGGAATTATTCATATTCGTAAAATTGAGCTTGAACGCGATGCCTACGGCACCGCAAGTAGTCGT
CGCGCCTTTATGGCTTACGTGAGCGAAGGTCTGGGTAATCTGCAAGATTGGAACCAAGTTATGGCGTATC
AGCGTAAAAATGGCAGCATTTTTAACTCGCCGAGTGCTACGGCGGCCACCATCATTCATGGTCACAATTA
CAGTGGATTAGCGTACTTAGACTTTGTGACCTCCAAATTTGGCGGTCCGGTGCCAGTAATGTATCCCCAA
AATGCGTATAGTCAGTTGTGTATGGTCGATACTTTAGAGCGCATGGGTATATCGGAATCTTTTGCCTGCG
AGATTTCCGATATTCTGGATATGACGTATCGTCTGTGGATGCACAATGAAGAAGAACTCATGCTGGACAT
GCGTACCTGCGCAATGGCCTTCCGTTTACTTCGCATGCACGGTTATGATATAACGTCCGATGGCATGGCG
CAGTTTGTAGAACAGTCTAGTTTTGATGACTCCATCCACGGCTACCTGAACGATACCAAGGCACTGCTGG
AGCTCTACAAAAGCAGCCAGCTGCGCTGCTTAGAGGACGATCTTATCCTGGAAGAAATCGGTTCCTGGAG
CGCACGCGTACTGTTGGAAAAGATTAGCAGCAAAATGATCCACATAAGTGAACTGCCGGAAGTCGAATAT
GCTCTGAAATGTCCAGTTTATGCCATACTGGAACGGCTGGAACAGAAACGCAACATCGAACAGTTTAAGA
CCAAGGAACAGCTCAAAATCGAAGGCTTCAAGCTGCTGAAGAGTGGCTACCGTGGTGTGATCCCGAATGA
CGAAATTTTAGCGCTGGCCGTAGATGAATTCCATAGTTCGCAGAGTGTCTACCAGCAAGAACTGCAGGAT
CTGAACAGCTGGGTCGCACATACTCGCCTGGATGAACTGAAATTCGCCCGCCTGATGCCGAGTATTACCT
ATTTCAGTGCAGCGGCAGTCCTGCTGCCCTCAGAGTCTGCACGGATAGCGTGGACCCAGAACTGCATTCT
GACTACCACTGTTGACGACTTCTTTGACGGCGAAGGTAGCAAGGAGGAAATGGAAAATCTGGTCAAGTTG
ATCGAAAAATGGGACGACCATGGCGAAATTGGCTTCTCTTCGGAATGCGTGGAGATTCTGTTCTATGCAG
TATATAACACGAGCAAACAAATTGCGGAGAAAGCAATGCCGCTTCAAAAACGTAACGCAGTGGACCATAT
CGCCGAATCCTGGTGGTTTACCGTACGTGGGATGCTCACCGAAGCCGAATGGCGCATGGATAAATACGTG
CCGACAACGGTGGAAGAATATATGAGTGCAGCGGTCGACTCCTTCGCCGTCGGCCCGATTATTACCTCTG
CTGCTCTGTTCGTGGGACCTGAACTCAGCGAAGAAGTCTTTCGCTCCGAAGAATATATTCATCTCATGAA
TTTGGCGAATACCATCGGCCGCCTCCTGAATGACATGCAGACCTATGAGAAAGAAATAAAAATGGGCAAG
GTGAACAGCGTGATGCTGCACGCGCTGAGTCATTCAGGTGGTGGCAGAGGGAGTCCGGAAGCGAGTATGG
AAGAGGCTAAACGTGAGATGCGCCGCGTATTGCAGGGATGTCGCTTTGAACTCTTACGCCTGGTAACCCG
CGACGCTGGTGTTGTGCCCCCGCCCTGCCGCAAGTTGTTCTGGCTGATGAGCAAAGTGCTCCATTTTGTT
TACATGGAAAAAGACCGTTACTTCACGGCAGAAGGCATGATGGCGAGCGCGAATGCAGTAATTCTCGACC
CACTGCAAGTGACTCTGCCGCCAAGTGATTCCGGCACACTGTGATAAGCCTCGTTGCTCTTCATAAATCA
TCCCTATGACCCCTTCAAAAAAAAAAAACACCCTAACGGGTGTTTTTTTTTTTTTGGTCTGCCTCTCGCT
GACGGTCACAATGCGCTTACGAAAGTCTTCCTGTACTAGTAGCGGCCGCTGCAGTCCGGCAAAAAAGGGC
AAGGTGTCACCACCCTGCCCTTTTTCTTTAAAACCGAAAAGATTACTTCGCGTTATGCAGGCTTCCTCGC
TCACTGACTCGCTGCGCTCGGTCGTTCGGCTGCGGCGAGCGGTATCAGCTCACTCAAAGGCGGTAATGAC
AGTAAGACGGGTAAGCCTGTTGATGATACCGCTGCCTTACTGGGTGCATTAGCCAGTCTGAATGACCTGT
CACGGGATAATCCGAAGTGGTCAGACTGGAAAATCAGAGGGCAGGAACTGCTGAACAGCAAAAAGTCAGA
TAGCACCACATAGCAGACCCGCCATAAAACGCCCTGAGAAGCCCGTGACGGGCTTTTCTTGTATTATGGG
TAGTTTCCTTGCATGAATCCATAAAAGGCGCCTGTAGTGCCATTTACCCCCATTCACTGCCAGAGCCGTG
AGCGCAGCGAACTGAATGTCACGAAAAAGACAGCGACTCAGGTGCCTGATGGTCGGAGACAAAAGGAATA
TTCAGCGATTTGCCCGAGCTTGCGAGGGTGCTACTTAAGCCTTTAGGGTTTTAAGGTCTGTTTTGTAGAG
GAGCAAACAGCGTTTGCGACATCCTTTTGTAATACTGCGGAACTGACTAAAGTAGTGAGTTATACACAGG
GCTGGGATCTATTCTTTTTATCTTTTTTTATTCTTTCTTTATTCTATAAATTATAACCACTTGAATATAA
ACAAAAAAAACACACAAAGGTCTAGCGGAATTTACAGAGGGTCTAGCAGAATTTACAAGTTTTCCAGCAA
AGGTCTAGCAGAATTTACAGATACCCACAACTCAAAGGAAAAGGACTAGTAATTATCATTGACTAGCCCA
TCTCAATTGGTATAGTGATTAAAATCACCTAGACCAATTGAGATGTATGTCTGAATTAGTTGTTTTCAAA
GCAAATGAACTAGCGATTAGTCGCTATGACTTAACGGAGCATGAAACCAAGCTAATTTTATGCTGTGTGG
CACTACTCAACCCCACGATTGAAAACCCTACAAGGAAAGAACGGACGGTATCGTTCACTTATAACCAATA
CGCTCAGATGATGAACATCAGTAGGGAAAATGCTTATGGTGTATTAGCTAAAGCAACCAGAGAGCTGATG
ACGAGAACTGTGGAAATCAGGAATCCTTTGGTTAAAGGCTTTTGGATTTTCCAGTGGACAAACTATGCCA
AGTTCTCAAGCGAAAAATTAGAATTAGTTTTTAGTGAAGAGATATTGCCTTATCTTTTCCAGTTAAAAAA
ATTCATAAAATATAATCTGGAACATGTTAAGTCTTTTGAAAACAAATACTCTATGAGGATTTATGAGTGG
TTATTAAAAGAACTAACACAAAAGAAAACTCACAAGGCAAATATAGAGATTAGCCTTGATGAATTTAAGT
TCATGTTAATGCTTGAAAATAACTACCATGAGTTTAAAAGGCTTAACCAATGGGTTTTGAAACCAATAAG
TAAAGATTTAAACACTTACAGCAATATGAAATTGGTGGTTGATAAGCGAGGCCGCCCGACTGATACGTTG
ATTTTCCAAGTTGAACTAGATAGACAAATGGATCTCGTAACCGAACTTGAGAACAACCAGATAAAAATGA
ATGGTGACAAAATACCAACAACCATTACATCAGATTCCTACCTACATAACGGACTAAGAAAAACACTACA
CGATGCTTTAACTGCAAAAATTCAGCTCACCAGTTTTGAGGCAAAATTTTTGAGTGACATGCAAAGTAAG
TATGATCTCAATGGTTCGTTCTCATGGCTCACGCAAAAACAACGAACCACACTAGAGAACATACTGGCTA
AATACGGAAGGATCTGAGGTTCTTATGGCTCTTGTATCTATCAGTGAAGCATCAAGACTAACAAACAAAA
GTAGAACAACTGTTCACCGTTACATATCAAAGGGAAAACTGTCCATATGCACAGATGAAAACGGTGTAAA
AAAGATAGATACATCAGAGCTTTTACGAGTTTTTGGTGCATTCAAAGCTGTTCACCATGAACAGATCGAC
AATGTAACAGATGAACAGCATGTAACACCTAATAGAACAGGTGAAACCAGTAAAACAAAGCAACTAGAAC
ATGAAATTGAACACCTGAGACAACTTGTTACAGCTCAACAGTCACACATAGACAGCCTGAAACAGGCGAT
GCTGCTTATCGAATCAAAGCTGCCGACAACACGGGAGCCAGTGACGCCTCCCGTGGGGAAAAAATCATGG
CAATTCTGGAAGAAATAGCGCTTTCAGCCGGCAAACCGGCTGAAGCCGGATCTGCGATTCTGATAACAAA
CTAGCAACACCAGAACAGCCCGTTTGCGGGCAGCAAAACCCGTACCGATTATCAAAAAGGATCTTCACCT
AGATCCTTTTAAATTAAAAATGAAGTTTTAAATCAATCTAAAGTATATATGAGTAAACTTGGTCTGACAG
TTACCAATGCTTAATCAGTGAGGCACCTATCTCAGCGATCTGTCTATTTCGTTCATCCATAGTTGCCTGA
CTCCCCGTCGTGTAGATAACTACGATACGGGAGGGCTTACCATCTGGCCCCAGTGCTGCAATGATACCGC
GAGAACCACGCTCACCGGCTCCAGATTTATCAGCAATAAACCAGCCAGCCGGAAGGGCCGAGCGCAGAAG
TGGTCCTGCAACTTTATCCGCCTCCATCCAGTCTATTAATTGTTGCCGGGAAGCTAGAGTAAGTAGTTCG
CCAGTTAATAGTTTGCGCAACGTTGTTGCCATTGCTACAGGCATCGTGGTGTCACGCTCGTCGTTTGGTA
TGGCTTCATTCAGCTCCGGTTCCCAACGATCAAGGCGAGTTACATGATCCCCCATGTTGTGCAAAAAAGC
GGTTAGCTCCTTCGGTCCTCCGATCGTTGTCAGAAGTAAGTTGGCCGCAGTGTTATCACTCATGGTTATG
GCAGCACTGCATAATTCTCTTACTGTCATGCCATCCGTAAGATGCTTTTCTGTGACTGGTGAGTACTCAA
CCAAGTCATTCTGAGAATAGTGTATGCGGCGACCGAGTTGCTCTTGCCCGGCGTCAATACGGGATAATAC
CGCGCCACATAGCAGAACTTTAAAAGTGCTCATCATTGGAAAACGTTCTTCGGGGCGAAAACTCTCAAGG
ATCTTACCGCTGTTGAGATCCAGTTCGATATAACCCACTCGTGCACCCAACTGATCTTCAGCATCTTTTA
CTTTCACCAGCGTTTCTGGGTGAGCAAAAACAGGAAGGCAAAATGCCGCAAAAAAGGGAATAAGGGCGAC
ACGGAAATGTTGAATACTCATACTCTTCCTTTTTCAATATTATTGAAGCATTTATCAGGGTTATTGTCTC
ATGAGCGGATACATATTTGAATGTATTTAGAAAAATAAACAAATAGGGGTTCCGCG
